Addgene plasmid #238718: NanoBRET Assay Vector, TREM1-HaloTag
Depositing lab: Promega Corporation.
Backbone
  Vector backbone: pFC27K HaloTag(R) CMV-neo Flexi(R) Vector
  Vector type: Mammalian Expression
  Selectable markers: Neomycin
Growth in bacteria
  Bacterial resistance: Kanamycin, 50 μg/mL
  Growth temperature: 37°C
  Growth strain: DH5alpha
  Copy number: High Copy
Gene/Insert
  Gene/Insert name: TREM1
  Species: H. sapiens (human)
  Mutation: None
  Entrez Gene: TREM1 (a.k.a. CD354, TREM-1)
  Promoter: CMV
  Tag / fusion protein: HaloTag (R) (C terminal on backbone)
  Cloning method: Other
How to cite: NanoBRET Assay Vector, TREM1-HaloTag was a gift from Promega Corporation (Addgene plasmid # 238718 ; http://n2t.net/addgene:238718 ; RRID:Addgene_238718)
