[The description below was written by a language model from this plasmid's Addgene catalogue record and pLannotate feature annotations shown in this document.]
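Description:
NanoBRET Assay Vector, TREM1-HaloTag is a 5,853 nt mammalian expression plasmid built on the pFC27K HaloTag CMV-neo Flexi backbone. It expresses human TREM1 (also known as CD354) without recorded mutations as a fusion carrying HaloTag at its C terminus. Transcription in mammalian cells is driven by the CMV immediate early enhancer and promoter, followed by a chimeric β-globin/immunoglobulin intron that generally improves transcript processing and expression. An SV40 polyadenylation signal lies downstream of the fusion. A T7 promoter sits just upstream of the coding region, with a partial T7 terminator after it, which would allow in vitro or T7 polymerase-driven transcription. Between TREM1 and HaloTag lies a TEV protease recognition site, so the tag can in principle be cleaved from the receptor.

HaloTag is a modified bacterial dehalogenase that bonds covalently to chloroalkane ligands. In a NanoBRET format, a fluorescent ligand bound to it usually acts as the energy acceptor for a luciferase-tagged partner, reporting protein proximity or interaction in live cells. The record does not name a partner construct or a specific assay.

Selection relies on a single neo (nptII) gene placed behind tandem SV40 early and bacterial EM7 promoters and ending in a synthetic poly(A) signal. It therefore confers kanamycin resistance in E. coli and neomycin-class selection in mammalian cells. Propagation uses a high-copy ColE1/pUC-type origin, and a cer region helps keep the plasmid monomeric. Several short annotated fragments (MCS, SET1, large T antigen, M13 ori, bom, tnpA) appear to be partial matches to backbone sequence rather than functional elements.
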