Features (pLannotate 1.2.2; 21 found; start..end, strand, type, name):
    140..517     +  enhancer       CMV enhancer: human cytomegalovirus immediate early enhancer
    519..718     +  promoter       CMV promoter: human cytomegalovirus (CMV) immediate early promoter
    857..989     +  intron         chimeric intron: chimera between introns from human β-globin and immunoglobulin heavy chain genes
   1033..1051    +  promoter       T7 promoter: promoter for bacteriophage T7 RNA polymerase
   1065..1766    +  CDS            TREM1: TREM1_HUMAN - Experimental evidence at protein level: Swiss-Prot protein existence level 1. [Isoform 2]: Acts as a decoy receptor, counterbalancing TREM1 proinflammatory activity through the neutralization of its lignad. From Homo sapiens (Human).
   1788..1808    +  CDS            TEV site: tobacco etch virus (TEV) protease recognition and cleavage site
   1824..2707    +  CDS            HaloTag® (fragment): modified bacterial dehalogenase that forms covalent bonds with chloroalkane derivatives
   2718..2746    +  misc_feature   MCS (fragment): pUC18/19 multiple cloning site
   2753..2802    +  CDS            SET1 (fragment): solubility-enhancement tag derived from T7 phage gene 10B
   2810..2829    +  terminator     T7 terminator (fragment): transcription terminator for bacteriophage T7 RNA polymerase
   2851..2972    -  polyA_signal   SV40 poly(A) signal: SV40 polyadenylation signal
   2995..3063    -  CDS            large T antigen (fragment): large T antigen from SV40 (simian virus 40)
   3068..3100    +  rep_origin     M13 ori (fragment): M13 bacteriophage origin of replication; arrow indicates direction of (+) strand synthesis
   3101..3152    -  misc_feature   bom (fragment): basis of mobility region from pBR322
   3217..3574    +  promoter       SV40 promoter: SV40 enhancer and early promoter
   3589..3636    +  promoter       EM7 promoter: synthetic bacterial promoter&nbsp
   3668..4459    +  CDS            neo: KKA2_KLEPN - Also known as kan, nptII. Experimental evidence at protein level: Swiss-Prot protein existence level 1. Resistance to kanamycin, neomycin, paromomycin, ribostamycin, butirosin and gentamicin B. From Klebsiella pneumoniae.
   4526..4574    +  polyA_signal   poly(A) signal: synthetic polyadenylation signal
   4595..4684    -  CDS            tnpA (fragment): TN5P_ECOLX - Also known as tnp. Experimental evidence at protein level: Swiss-Prot protein existence level 1. Mediates transposition of transposon Tn5 by a 'cut and paste' mechanism. First, the monomeric transposase binds the 19 bp inverted DNA repeats flanking the transposon. Then, dimerization of the DNA- bound transposase creates a synaptic DNA complex. After nicking of the first DNA strand, excision of the transposon proceeds through a series of intermediates. The transposase then mediates the insertion of the transposon at a new site by strand transfer. The activity of the wild- type tran
   4813..5401    -  rep_origin     ori: high-copy-number ColE1/pMB1/pBR322/pUC origin of replication
   5517..5800    +  misc_feature   cer region: ColE1-derived recombination site that helps to maintain plasmids as monomers
>Addgene plasmid #238718 | NanoBRET Assay Vector, TREM1-HaloTag | addgene full sequence | sequence record 479791 | Addgene NGS Result
TCAATATTGGCCATTAGCCATATTATTCATTGGTTATATAGCATAAATCAATATTGGCTATTGGCCATTG
CATACGTTGTATCTATATCATAATATGTACATTTATATTGGCTCATGTCCAATATGACCGCCATGTTGGC
ATTGATTATTGACTAGTTATTAATAGTAATCAATTACGGGGTCATTAGTTCATAGCCCATATATGGAGTT
CCGCGTTACATAACTTACGGTAAATGGCCCGCCTGGCTGACCGCCCAACGACCCCCGCCCATTGACGTCA
ATAATGACGTATGTTCCCATAGTAACGCCAATAGGGACTTTCCATTGACGTCAATGGGTGGAGTATTTAC
GGTAAACTGCCCACTTGGCAGTACATCAAGTGTATCATATGCCAAGTCCGCCCCCTATTGACGTCAATGA
CGGTAAATGGCCCGCCTGGCATTATGCCCAGTACATGACCTTACGGGACTTTCCTACTTGGCAGTACATC
TACGTATTAGTCATCGCTATTACCATGGTGATGCGGTTTTGGCAGTACACCAATGGGCGTGGATAGCGGT
TTGACTCACGGGGATTTCCAAGTCTCCACCCCATTGACGTCAATGGGAGTTTGTTTTGGCACCAAAATCA
ACGGGACTTTCCAAAATGTCGTAATAACCCCGCCCCGTTGACGCAAATGGGCGGTAGGCGTGTACGGTGG
GAGGTCTATATAAGCAGAGCTGGTTTAGTGAACCGTCAGATCACTAGAAGCTTTATTGCGGTAGTTTATC
ACAGTTAAATTGCTAACGCAGTCAGTGCTTCTGACACAACAGTCTCGAACTTAAGCTGCAGAAGTTGGTC
GTGAGGCACTGGGCAGGTAAGTATCAAGGTTACAAGACAGGTTTAAGGAGACCAATAGAAACTGGGCTTG
TCGAGACAGAGAAGACTCTTGCGTTTCTGATAGGCACCTATTGGTCTTACTGACATCCACTTTGCCTTTC
TCTCCACAGGTGTCCACTCCCAGTTCAATTACAGCTCTTAAGGCTAGAGTATTAATACGACTCACTATAG
GGCTAGCGATCGCCATGAGGAAGACCAGGCTCTGGGGGCTGCTGTGGATGCTCTTTGTCTCAGAACTCCG
AGCTGCAACTAAATTAACTGAGGAAAAGTATGAACTGAAAGAGGGGCAGACCCTGGATGTGAAATGTGAC
TACACGCTAGAGAAGTTTGCCAGCAGCCAGAAAGCTTGGCAGATAATAAGGGACGGAGAGATGCCCAAGA
CCCTGGCATGCACAGAGAGGCCTTCAAAGAATTCCCATCCAGTCCAAGTGGGGAGGATCATACTAGAAGA
CTACCATGATCATGGTTTACTGCGCGTCCGAATGGTCAACCTTCAAGTGGAAGATTCTGGACTGTATCAG
TGTGTGATCTACCAGCCTCCCAAGGAGCCTCACATGCTGTTCGATCGCATCCGCTTGGTGGTGACCAAGG
GTTTTTCAGGGACCCCTGGCTCCAATGAGAATTCTACCCAGAATGTGTATAAGATTCCTCCTACCACCAC
TAAGGCCTTGTGCCCACTCTATACCAGCCCCAGAACTGTGACCCAAGCTCCACCCAAGTCAACTGCCGAT
GTCTCCACTCCTGACTCTGAAATCAACCTTACAAATGTGACAGATATCATCAGGGTTCCGGTGTTCAACA
TTGTCATTCTCCTGGCTGGTGGATTCCTGAGTAAGAGCCTGGTCTTCTCTGTCCTGTTTGCTGTCACGCT
GAGGTCATTTGTACCCGTTTCTCTCGAGCCAACCACTGAGGATCTGTACTTTCAGAGCGATAACGATGGA
TCCGAAATCGGTACTGGCTTTCCATTCGACCCCCATTATGTGGAAGTCCTGGGCGAGCGCATGCACTACG
TCGATGTTGGTCCGCGCGATGGCACCCCTGTGCTGTTCCTGCACGGTAACCCGACCTCCTCCTACGTGTG
GCGCAACATCATCCCGCATGTTGCACCGACCCATCGCTGCATTGCTCCAGACCTGATCGGTATGGGCAAA
TCCGACAAACCAGACCTGGGTTATTTCTTCGACGACCACGTCCGCTTCATGGATGCCTTCATCGAAGCCC
TGGGTCTGGAAGAGGTCGTCCTGGTCATTCACGACTGGGGCTCCGCTCTGGGTTTCCACTGGGCCAAGCG
CAATCCAGAGCGCGTCAAAGGTATTGCATTTATGGAGTTCATCCGCCCTATCCCGACCTGGGACGAATGG
CCAGAATTTGCCCGCGAGACCTTCCAGGCCTTCCGCACCACCGACGTCGGCCGCAAGCTGATCATCGATC
AGAACGTTTTTATCGAGGGTACGCTGCCGATGGGTGTCGTCCGCCCGCTGACTGAAGTCGAGATGGACCA
TTACCGCGAGCCGTTCCTGAATCCTGTTGACCGCGAGCCACTGTGGCGCTTCCCAAACGAGCTGCCAATC
GCCGGTGAGCCAGCGAACATCGTCGCGCTGGTCGAAGAATACATGGACTGGCTGCACCAGTCCCCTGTCC
CGAAGCTGCTGTTCTGGGGCACCCCAGGCGTTCTGATCCCACCGGCCGAAGCCGCTCGCCTGGCCAAAAG
CCTGCCTAACTGCAAGGCTGTGGACATCGGCCCGGGTCTGAATCTGCTGCAAGAAGACAACCCGGACCTG
ATCGGCAGCGAGATCGCGCGCTGGCTGTCTACTCTGGAGATTTCCGGTTAATAGAATTCTAGAGTCGACC
TGCAGGCATGCAAGCTGATCCGGCTGCTAACAAAGCCCGAAAGGAAGCTGAGTTGGCTGCTGCCACCGCT
GAGCAATAACTAGCATAACCCCTTGGGGCGGCCGCTTCGAGCAGACATGATAAGATACATTGATGAGTTT
GGACAAACCACAACTAGAATGCAGTGAAAAAAATGCTTTATTTGTGAAATTTGTGATGCTATTGCTTTAT
TTGTAACCATTATAAGCTGCAATAAACAAGTTAACAACAACAATTGCATTCATTTTATGTTTCAGGTTCA
GGGGGAGATGTGGGAGGTTTTTTTAAGCAAGTAAAACCTCTACAAATGTGGTAAAATCGAATTTTAACAA
AATATTAACGCTTACAATTTCCTGATGCGGTATTTTCTCCTTACGCATCTGTGCGGTATTTCACACCGCA
TACGCGGATCTGCGCAGCACCATGGCCTGAAATAACCTCTGAAAGAGGAACTTGGTTAGGTACCTTCTGA
GGCGGAAAGAACCAGCTGTGGAATGTGTGTCAGTTAGGGTGTGGAAAGTCCCCAGGCTCCCCAGCAGGCA
GAAGTATGCAAAGCATGCATCTCAATTAGTCAGCAACCAGGTGTGGAAAGTCCCCAGGCTCCCCAGCAGG
CAGAAGTATGCAAAGCATGCATCTCAATTAGTCAGCAACCATAGTCCCGCCCCTAACTCCGCCCATCCCG
CCCCTAACTCCGCCCAGTTCCGCCCATTCTCCGCCCCATGGCTGACTAATTTTTTTTATTTATGCAGAGG
CCGAGGCCGCCTCGGCCTCTGAGCTATTCCAGAAGTAGTGAGGAGGCTTTTTTGGAGGCCTAGGCTTTTG
CAAAAAGCTTAATTAACTGTTGACAATTAATCATCGGCATAGTATATCGGCATAGTATAATACGACAAGG
TGAGGAACTAAACCCAGGAGGCAGATCATGATTGAACAAGATGGATTGCACGCAGGTTCTCCGGCCGCTT
GGGTGGAGAGGCTATTCGGCTATGACTGGGCACAACAGACAATCGGCTGCTCTGATGCCGCCGTGTTCCG
GCTGTCAGCGCAGGGGCGCCCGGTTCTTTTTGTCAAGACCGACCTGTCCGGTGCCCTGAATGAACTGCAG
GACGAGGCAGCGCGGCTATCGTGGCTGGCCACGACGGGCGTTCCTTGCGCAGCTGTGCTCGACGTTGTCA
CTGAAGCGGGAAGGGACTGGCTGCTATTGGGCGAAGTGCCGGGGCAGGATCTCCTGTCATCTCACCTTGC
TCCTGCCGAGAAAGTATCCATCATGGCTGATGCAATGCGGCGGCTGCATACGCTTGATCCGGCTACCTGC
CCATTCGACCACCAAGCGAAACATCGCATCGAGCGAGCACGTACTCGGATGGAAGCCGGTCTTGTCGATC
AGGATGATCTGGACGAAGAGCATCAGGGGCTCGCGCCAGCCGAACTGTTCGCCAGGCTCAAGGCGCGCAT
GCCCGACGGCGAGGATCTCGTCGTGACCCATGGCGATGCCTGCTTGCCGAATATCATGGTGGAAAATGGC
CGCTTTTCTGGATTCATCGACTGTGGCCGGCTGGGTGTGGCGGACCGCTATCAGGACATAGCGTTGGCTA
CCCGTGATATTGCTGAAGAGCTTGGCGGCGAATGGGCTGACCGCTTCCTCGTGCTTTACGGTATCGCCGC
TCCCGATTCGCAGCGCATCGCCTTCTATCGCCTTCTTGACGAGTTCTTCTGAGCGGGACTCTGGGGTTCG
AAATGACCGACCAAGCGACGCCCAACCTGCCATCACGATGGCCGCAATAAAATATCTTTATTTTCATTAC
ATCTGTGTGTTGGTTTTTTGTGTGAATCGATAGCGATAAGGATCCTCTTTGCGCTTGCGTTTTCCCTTGT
CCAGATAGCCCAGTAGCTGACATTCATCCGGGGTCAGCACCGTTTCTGCGGACTGGCTTTCTACCCGGTA
TCAGCTCACTCAAAGGCGGTAATACGGTTATCCACAGAATCAGGGGATAACGCAGGAAAGAACATGTGAG
CAAAAGGCCAGCAAAAGGCCAGGAACCGTAAAAAGGCCGCGTTGCTGGCGTTTTTCCATAGGCTCCGCCC
CCCTGACGAGCATCACAAAAATCGACGCTCAAGTCAGAGGTGGCGAAACCCGACAGGACTATAAAGATAC
CAGGCGTTTCCCCCTGGAAGCTCCCTCGTGCGCTCTCCTGTTCCGACCCTGCCGCTTACCGGATACCTGT
CCGCCTTTCTCCCTTCGGGAAGCGTGGCGCTTTCTCATAGCTCACGCTGTAGGTATCTCAGTTCGGTGTA
GGTCGTTCGCTCCAAGCTGGGCTGTGTGCACGAACCCCCCGTTCAGCCCGACCGCTGCGCCTTATCCGGT
AACTATCGTCTTGAGTCCAACCCGGTAAGACACGACTTATCGCCACTGGCAGCAGCCACTGGTAACAGGA
TTAGCAGAGCGAGGTATGTAGGCGGTGCTACAGAGTTCTTGAAGTGGTGGCCTAACTACGGCTACACTAG
AAGGACAGTATTTGGTATCTGCGCTCTGCTGAAGCCAGTTACCTTCGGAAAAAGAGTTGGTAGCTCTTGA
TCCGGCAAACAAACCACCGCTGGTAGCGGTGGTTTTTTTGTTTGCAAGCAGCAGATTACGCGCAGAAAAA
AAGGATTTCAAGAAGATCCTTTGATCTTTTCTACGGGGTCTGACGCTCAGTGGAACGAAAACTCACGTTA
AGGGATTTTGGTCATGAGATTATCAAAAAGGATCTTCACCTAGATCCTTTTATAGTCCGGAAATACAGGA
ACGCACGCTGGATGGCCCTTCGCTGGGATGGTGAAACCATGAAAAATGGCAGCTTCAGTGGATTAAGTGG
GGGTAATGTGGCCTGTACCCTCTGGTTGCATAGGTATTCATACGGTTAAAATTTATCAGGCGCGATTGCG
GCAGTTTTTCGGGTGGTTTGTTGCCATTTTTACCTGTCTGCTGCCGTGATCGCGCTGAACGCGTTTTAGC
GGTGCGTACAATTAAGGGATTATGGTAAATCCACTTACTGTCTGCCCTCGTAGCCATCGAGATAAACCGC
AGTACTCCGGCCACGATGCGTCCGGCGTAGAGGATCGAGATCT
